>Addgene plasmid #65946 | pDmut10 | depositor partial sequence | sequence record 112117 | riboswitch region
GACGCTACTCATCTTTTAGGAGATACCAGCATCGTCTTGATGCCCTTGGCAGCTCCAGCTGCCTAGAGGG
ATCAAGATG
