>Addgene plasmid #65946 | pDmut10 | addgene partial sequence | sequence record 115971 | M13-Rev 5'-CAGGAAACAGCTATGACC-3'
AAGGTGTGCGGTTACAATTTGGACTTTCCGCCCTTCTTGGCCTTTATGAGGATCTCTCTGATTTTTCTTG
CGTCGAGTTTTCCGGTAAGACCTTTCGGTACTTCGTCCACAAACACAACTCCTCCGCGCAACTTTTTCGC
GGTTGTTACTTGACTGGCGACGTAATCCACGATCTCTTTTTCCGTCATCGTCTTTCCGTGCTCCAAAACA
ACAACGGCGGCGGGAAGTTCACCGGCGTCATCGTCGGGAAGACCTGCCACGCCCGCGTCGAAGATGTTGG
GGTGTTGTAACAATATCGATTCCAATTCAGCGGGGGCCACCTGATATCCTTTGTATTTAATTAAAGACTT
CAAGCGGTCAACTATGAAGAAGTGTTCGTCTTCGTCCCAGTAAGCTATGTCTCCAGAATGTAGCCATCCA
TCCTTGTCAATCAAGGCGTTGGTCGCTTCCGGATTGTTTACATAACCGGACATAATCATAGGTCCTCTGA
CACATAATTCGCCTCTCTGATTAACGCCCAGCGTTTTCCCGGTATCCAGATCCACAACCTTCGCTTCAAA
AAATGGAACAACTTTACCGACCGCGCCCGGTTTATCATCCCCCTCGGGTGTAATCAGAATAGCTGATGTA
GTCTCAGTGAGCCCATATCCTTGTCGTATCCCTGGAAGATGGAAGCGTTTTGCAACCGCTTCCCCGACTT
CTTTCGAAAGAGGTGCGCCCCCAGAAGCAATTTCGTGTAAAATTAGATAAATCGTATTTGTCAATCAGAG
TGCTTTTGGCGAAGAATGGAAAATAGGGTTGGTACTAGCAACGCACTTTGAATTTTGTAATCCTGAAGGG
ATCGTAAAAACAGCTCTTCTTCAAATCTATACATTAAGACGACTCGAAATCCACATATCAAATATCCGAG
TGTAGTAAACATTCCAAAAACCGTGATGGAATGGAACAACACTTAAAATCGCAGTATCCGGGAATGGATT
TGATG
