>Addgene plasmid #65946 | pDmut10 | addgene partial sequence | sequence record 117895 | M13pUC-Fwd 5'-CCCAGTCACGACGTTGTAAAACG-3'
ATCCGAGCTGTTGACATTAATCATCGGCTCGTATAATGTGTGGGACGCTACTCATCTTTTAGGAGATACC
AGCATCGTCTTGATGCCCTTGGCAGCTCCAGCTGCCTAGAGGGATCAAGATGGAAGACGCCAAAAACATA
AAGAAAGGCCCGGCGCCATTCTATCCTCTAGAGGATGGAACCGCTGGAGAGCAACTGCATAAGGCTATGA
AGAGATACGCCCTGGTTCCTGGAACAATTGCTTTTACAGATGCACATATCGAGGTGAACATCACGTACGC
GGAATACTTCGAAATGTCCGTTCGGTTGGCAGAAGCTATGAAACGATATGGGCTGAATACAAATCACAGA
ATCGTCGTATGCAGTGAAAACTCTCTTCAATTCTTTATGCCGGTGTTGGGCGCGTTATTTATCGGAGTTG
CAGTTGCGCCCGCGAACGACATTTATAATGAACGTGAATTGCTCAACAGTATGAACATTTCGCAGCCTAC
CGTAGTGTTTGTTTCCAAAAAGGGGTTGCAAAAAATTTTGAACGTGCAAAAAAAATTACCAATAATCCAG
AAAATTATTATCATGGATTCTAAAACGGATTACCAGGGATTTCAGTCGATGTACACGTTCGTCACATCTC
ATCTACCTCCCGGTTTTAATGAATACGATTTTGTACCAGAGTCCTTTGATCGTGACAAAACAATTGCACT
GATAATGAATTCCTCTGGATCTACTGGGTTACCTAAGGGTGTGGCCCTTCCGCATAGAACTGCCTGCGTC
AGATTCTCGCATGCCAGAGATCCTATTTTTGGCAATCAAATCATTCCGGATACTGCGATTTTAAGTGTTG
TTCCATTCCATCACGGTTTTGGAATGTTTACTACACTCGGATATTTGATATGTGGATTTCGAAGTCGTCT
TAATGTATAGATTTGAAGAAAGAGCTGTTTTTACGATCCCCTCAGGAATTACAAAAAATTCAAAAGTGGG
GTTGCCTAGTAACCAAACCC
