[The description below was written by a language model from this plasmid's Addgene catalogue record.]
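Description:
pDmut10 is a bacterial expression plasmid built on the pUC19 backbone (about 3 kb without insert), a small, high-copy cloning vector that is maintained in E. coli and selected with ampicillin. It carries an insert of roughly 1.8 kb listed as luciferase, annotated as synthetic in origin. The record's stated purpose identifies it as the tenth in a series of mutant derivatives of "theophylline riboswitch D".

A synthetic theophylline riboswitch is an RNA element, usually placed in the 5' untranslated region of a gene, in which a theophylline-binding aptamer is coupled to sequences that control expression; ligand binding changes the RNA fold and thereby alters output from the downstream coding sequence. In this construct the luciferase gene presumably serves as the reporter whose light output reflects the activity of the riboswitch variant with and without theophylline, so that the mutant can be compared with the parental switch D and with sibling derivatives in the same series. This arrangement is inferred from the purpose line and the insert name, not from an annotated map.

Several details are not stated: the promoter driving the reporter, the type of luciferase, the exact position of the riboswitch relative to the coding sequence, and the specific mutations that distinguish derivative 10 from the parent. No feature table was provided, so standard pUC19 elements such as the pUC origin and the beta-lactamase gene can only be assumed from the backbone name and the listed ampicillin resistance.
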