Addgene plasmid #65946: pDmut10
Purpose: Theophylline riboswitch D mut derivatives 10
Depositing lab: Justin Gallivan. Depositing organization: Emory University.
Backbone
  Vector backbone: pUC19
  Backbone size w/o insert (bp): 3000
  Vector type: Bacterial Expression
Growth in bacteria
  Bacterial resistance: Ampicillin, 100 μg/mL
  Growth temperature: 37°C
  Growth strain: Top10
  Copy number: High Copy
Gene/Insert
  Gene/Insert name: luciferase
  Species: Synthetic
  Insert size (bp): 1800
Terms and licenses: Academic/Nonprofit Terms; Industry Terms: Not Available to Industry
How to cite: pDmut10 was a gift from Justin Gallivan (Addgene plasmid # 65946 ; http://n2t.net/addgene:65946 ; RRID:Addgene_65946)
